Addgene plasmid #158384: MAC-NRP1
Purpose: MAC-tagged gene expression
Depositing lab: Markku Varjosalo. Publication: Combined proximity labeling and affinity purification-mass spectrometry workflow for mapping and visualizing protein interaction networks. Liu X, Salokas K, Weldatsadik RG, Gawriyski L, Varjosalo M. Nat Protoc. 2020 Aug 10. pii: 10.1038/s41596-020-0365-x. doi: 10.1038/s41596-020-0365-x. PubMed 32778839.
Backbone
  Vector backbone: MAC-tag-C (#108077)
  Vector type: Mammalian Expression
Growth in bacteria
  Bacterial resistance: Ampicillin, 100 μg/mL
  Growth temperature: 37°C
  Growth strain: DH5alpha
  Copy number: High Copy
Gene/Insert
  Gene/Insert name: NRP1 (alt name: CD304)
  Species: H. sapiens (human)
  Entrez Gene: NRP1 (a.k.a. BDCA4, CD304, NP1, NRP, VEGF165R)
  Tag / fusion protein: MAC-tag (C terminal on backbone)
  Cloning method: Gateway Cloning
Terms and licenses: Academic/Nonprofit Terms; Industry Terms
How to cite: MAC-NRP1 was a gift from Markku Varjosalo (Addgene plasmid # 158384 ; http://n2t.net/addgene:158384 ; RRID:Addgene_158384)
