[The description below was written by a language model from this plasmid's Addgene catalogue record and pLannotate feature annotations shown in this document.]
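Description:
MAC-NRP1 is a mammalian expression plasmid of about 9.1 kb that expresses human neuropilin-1 (NRP1, also known as CD304 or VEGF165R) with a C-terminal MAC-tag. It was made by Gateway cloning into the MAC-tag-C backbone. In E. coli it is maintained as a high-copy plasmid through a ColE1/pUC-type origin and selected with ampicillin via the β-lactamase gene. Remnants of an f1 origin and lac regulatory elements are also annotated in the backbone.

The expression cassette is driven by the CMV immediate-early enhancer and promoter. Short tet operator-type fragments lie directly downstream of the promoter, which suggests that expression can be regulated by tetracycline in cells carrying the Tet repressor, although the record does not say so explicitly. The NRP1 coding sequence sits between attB1 and attB2 sites left by Gateway recombination. It is followed by an E. coli BirA biotin ligase-derived coding sequence and a bGH polyadenylation signal. The BirA-derived segment corresponds to the proximity-biotinylation part of the MAC-tag. The tag's affinity-purification component is not separately annotated in the feature table.

Downstream, an FRT site directly precedes a hygromycin resistance gene with an SV40 poly(A) signal. This layout is typical of vectors designed for FLP-mediated integration at a genomic FRT site, where hygromycin then selects stable isogenic lines.

The stated purpose is MAC-tagged gene expression. The associated work combines proximity labeling with affinity purification-mass spectrometry, so a single tagged NRP1 bait can be used to map both stable and proximal protein interaction partners.
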