Features (pLannotate 1.2.2; 24 found; start..end, strand, type, name):
      1..380     +  enhancer       CMV enhancer: human cytomegalovirus immediate early enhancer
    381..584     +  promoter       CMV promoter: human cytomegalovirus (CMV) immediate early promoter
    586..605     +  promoter       PLtetO-1 promoter (fragment): modified phage lambda PL promoter with tet operator sites (Lutz and Bujard, 1997)
    607..626     +  promoter       PLtetO-1 promoter (fragment): modified phage lambda PL promoter with tet operator sites (Lutz and Bujard, 1997)
    634..667     +  promoter       TRE3GV promoter (fragment): 3rd-generation Tet-responsive promoter that can be activated by binding of Tet-On® 3G, optimized for retroviral and lentiviral vectors
    802..826     +  protein_bind   attB1: mutant version of attB; recombination site for the Gateway® BP reaction BP Clonase™
    832..3600    +  CDS            NRP1 (sequence partly withheld): NRP1_HUMAN - Also known as NRP, VEGF165R. Experimental evidence at protein level: Swiss-Prot protein existence level 1. (Microbial infection) Acts as a host factor for human coronavirus SARS-CoV-2 infection. Recognizes and binds to CendR motif RRAR on SARS-CoV-2 spike protein S1 which enhances SARS-CoV-2 infection. From Homo sapiens (Human).
   3608..3632    -  protein_bind   attB2: mutant version of attB; recombination site for the Gateway® BP reaction BP Clonase™
   3820..4779    +  CDS            birA: BIRA_ECOLI - Also known as bioR, dhbB. Experimental evidence at protein level: Swiss-Prot protein existence level 1. Acts both as a biotin--[acetyl-CoA-carboxylase] ligase and a biotin-operon repressor. In the presence of ATP, BirA activates biotin to form the BirA-biotinyl-5'-adenylate (BirA-bio-5'-AMP or holoBirA) complex. HoloBirA can either transfer the biotinyl moiety to the biotin carboxyl carrier protein (BCCP) subunit of acetyl-CoA carboxylase, or bind to the biotin operator site and inhibit transcription of the operon. From Escherichia coli (strain K12).
   4829..5053    +  polyA_signal   bGH poly(A) signal: bovine growth hormone polyadenylation signal
   5057..5078    +  promoter       SV40 promoter (fragment): SV40 enhancer and early promoter
   5099..5332    +  rep_origin     f1 ori (fragment) (sequence partly withheld): f1 bacteriophage origin of replication; arrow indicates direction of (+) strand synthesis
   5337..5384    +  protein_bind   FRT: FLP-mediated recombination occurs in the 8-bp core sequence TCTAGAAA (Turan and Bode, 2011). FLP recombinase from the Saccharomyces cerevisiae 2μ plasmid
   5392..6414    +  CDS            HygR: aminoglycoside phosphotransferase from E. coli; aph(4)-Ia; confers resistance to hygromycin
   6424..6549    +  CDS            ble (fragment): BLE_KLEPN - Experimental evidence at protein level: Swiss-Prot protein existence level 1. Binding protein with a strong affinity to the bleomycin family of antibiotics. Binds to CL990; an antimitotic-antibiotic compound. From Klebsiella pneumoniae.
   6544..6665    +  polyA_signal   SV40 poly(A) signal: SV40 polyadenylation signal
   6738..6754    -  protein_bind   lac operator: The lac repressor binds to the lac operator to inhibit transcription in E. coli. This inhibition can be relieved by adding lactose or isopropyl-β-D-thiogalactopyranoside (IPTG). lac repressor encoded by lacI
   6762..6792    -  promoter       lac promoter: promoter for the E. coli lac operon
   6807..6828    -  protein_bind   CAP binding site: CAP binding activates transcription in the presence of cAMP. E. coli catabolite activator protein
   6841..6933    -  CDS            lacI (fragment): lac repressor; lacI; The lac repressor binds to the lac operator to inhibit transcription in E. coli. This inhibition can be relieved by adding lactose or isopropyl-β-D-thiogalactopyranoside (IPTG).
   7116..7704    -  rep_origin     ori: high-copy-number ColE1/pMB1/pBR322/pUC origin of replication
   7875..8735    -  CDS            AmpR: β-lactamase; bla; confers resistance to ampicillin, carbenicillin, and related antibiotics
   8736..8840    -  promoter       AmpR promoter: bla
   8899..8951    -  misc_feature   bom (fragment): basis of mobility region from pBR322
>Addgene plasmid #158384 | MAC-NRP1 | addgene full sequence | sequence record 309548 | Addgene NGS Result
GACATTGATTATTGACTAGTTATTAATAGTAATCAATTACGGGGTCATTAGTTCATAGCCCATATATGGA
GTTCCGCGTTACATAACTTACGGTAAATGGCCCGCCTGGCTGACCGCCCAACGACCCCCGCCCATTGACG
TCAATAATGACGTATGTTCCCATAGTAACGCCAATAGGGACTTTCCATTGACGTCAATGGGTGGAGTATT
TACGGTAAACTGCCCACTTGGCAGTACATCAAGTGTATCATATGCCAAGTACGCCCCCTATTGACGTCAA
TGACGGTAAATGGCCCGCCTGGCATTATGCCCAGTACATGACCTTATGGGACTTTCCTACTTGGCAGTAC
ATCTACGTATTAGTCATCGCTATTACCATGGTGATGCGGTTTTGGCAGTACATCAATGGGCGTGGATAGC
GGTTTGACTCACGGGGATTTCCAAGTCTCCACCCCATTGACGTCAATGGGAGTTTGTTTTGGCACCAAAA
TCAACGGGACTTTCCAAAATGTCGTAACAACTCCGCCCCATTGACGCAAATGGGCGGTAGGCGTGTACGG
TGGGAGGTCTATATAAGCAGAGCTCTCCCTATCAGTGATAGAGATCTCCCTATCAGTGATAGAGATCGTC
GACGAGCTCGTTTAGTGAACCGTCAGATCGCCTGGAGACGCCATCCACGCTGTTTTGACCTCCATAGAAG
ACACCGGGACCGATCCAGCCTCCGGACTCTAGCGTTTAAACTTAAGCTTGGTACCGAGCTCGGATCCACT
AGTCCAGTGTGGTGGAATTCTGCAGATATCAACAAGTTTGTACAAAAAAGCAGGCTCCACCATGGAGAGG
GGGCTGCCGCTCCTCTGCGCCGTGCTCGCCCTCGTCCTCGCCCCGGCCGGCGCTTTTCGCAACGATAAAT
GTGGCGATACTATAAAAATTGAAAGCCCCGGGTACCTTACATCTCCTGGTTATCCTCATTCTTATCACCC
AAGTGAAAAATGCGAATGGCTGATTCAGGCTCCGGACCCATACCAGAGAATTATGATCAACTTCAACCCT
CACTTCGATTTGGAGGACAGAGACTGCAAGTATGACTACGTGGAAGTCTTCGATGGAGAAAATGAAAATG
GACATTTTAGGGGAAAGTTCTGTGGAAAGATAGCCCCTCCTCCTGTTGTGTCTTCAGGGCCATTTCTTTT
TATCAAATTTGTCTCTGACTACGAAACACATGGTGCAGGATTTTCCATACGTTATGAAATTTTCAAGAGA
GGTCCTGAATGTTCCCAGAACTACACAACACCTAGTGGAGTGATAAAGTCCCCCGGATTCCCTGAAAAAT
ATCCCAACAGCCTTGAATGCACTTATATTGTCTTTGCACCAAAGATGTCAGAGATTATCCTGGAATTTGA
AAGCTTTGACCTGGAGCCTGACTCAAATCCTCCAGGGGGGATGTTCTGTCGCTACGACCGGCTAGAAATC
TGGGATGGATTCCCTGGTGTTGGCCCTCACATTGGGCGTTACTGTGGACAGAAAACACCAGGTCGAATCC
GATCCTCATCGGGCATTCTCTCCATGGTTTTTTACACCGACAGCGCGATAGCAAAAGAAGGTTTCTCAGC
AAACTACAGTGTTTTGCAGAGCAGTGTCTCAGAAGAT
[942 nt withheld, positions 1648-2589]
GCCCCTACAGCTGGACCGACCACTCCCAACGGGAACTTGGTGGATGAATGTGATGACGACCAGGCCAACT
GCCACAGTGGAACAGGTGATGACTTCCAGCTCACAGGCGGCACCACTGTGCCGGCCACAGAAAAGCCCAC
GGTCATAGACAGCACCATACAATCAGAGTTTCCAACATATGGTTTTAACTGTGAATTTGGCTGGGGCTCT
CACAAGACCTTCTGCCACTGGGAACATGACAATCACGTGCAGCTCAAGTGGAGTGTGTTGACCAGCAAGA
CGGGACCCATTCAGGATCACACAGGAGATGGCAACTTCATCTATTCCCAAGCTGACGAAAATCAGAAGGG
CAAAGTGGCTCGCCTGGTGAGCCCTGTGGTTTATTCCCAGAACTCTGCCCACTGCATGACCTTCTGGTAT
CACATGTCTGGGTCCCACGTCGGCACACTCAGGGTCAAACTGCGCTACCAGAAGCCAGAGGAGTACGATC
AGCTGGTCTGGATGGCCATTGGACACCAAGGTGACCACTGGAAGGAAGGGCGTGTCTTGCTCCACAAGTC
TCTGAAACTTTATCAGGTGATTTTCGAGGGCGAAATCGGAAAAGGAAACCTTGGTGGGATTGCTGTGGAT
GACATTAGTATTAATAACCACATTTCACAAGAAGATTGTGCAAAACCAGCAGACCTGGATAAAAAGAACC
CAGAAATTAAAATTGATGAAACAGGGAGCACGCCAGGATACGAAGGTGAAGGAGAAGGTGACAAGAACAT
CTCCAGGAAGCCAGGCAATGTGTTGAAGACCTTAGACCCCATCCTCATCACCATCATAGCCATGAGTGCC
CTGGGGGTCCTCCTGGGGGCTGTCTGTGGGGTCGTGCTGTACTGTGCCTGTTGGCATAATGGGATGTCAG
AAAGAAACTTGCCTGCCCTGGAGAACTATAACTTTGAACTTGTGGATGGTGTGAAGTTGAAAAAAGACAA
ACTGAATACACAGAGTACTTATTCGGAGGCAAAGCTTGACCCAGCTTTCTTGTACAAAGTGGTTGATATC
AAGGCCGCCGACATCACCAGCCTGTACAAGAAAGTGGGGTGGAGCCATCCCCAGTTCGAGAAGGGCGGAG
GATCTGGCGGCGGAAGCGGCGGAGGAAGCTGGTCCCACCCTCAGTTTGAGAAAGGCACCGAGCTGGGCAG
CACCATGGCCAGCTACCCCTACGACGTGCCCGACTACGCCAAGGACAACACCGTGCCCCTGAAGCTGATC
GCCCTGCTGGCCAACGGCGAGTTCCACTCTGGCGAGCAGCTGGGCGAGACACTGGGCATGAGCAGAGCCG
CCATCAACAAGCACATCCAGACCCTGCGGGACTGGGGCGTGGACGTGTTCACAGTGCCCGGCAAGGGCTA
CAGCCTGCCCGAGCCCATCCAGCTGCTGAACGCCAAGCAGATCCTGGGCCAGCTGGATGGCGGATCTGTG
GCCGTGCTGCCCGTGATCGACAGCACCAACCAGTATCTGCTCGACCGGATCGGCGAGCTGAAGTCCGGCG
ACGCCTGTATCGCCGAGTACCAGCAGGCCGGCAGAGGCGGCAGGGGCAGAAAGTGGTTCAGCCCCTTCGG
CGCCAACCTGTACCTGAGCATGTTCTGGAGACTGGAACAGGGCCCAGCCGCCGCTATTGGCCTGAGCCTG
GTCATCGGCATCGTGATGGCCGAGGTGCTGCGGAAGCTGGGCGCCGACAAAGTGCGCGTGAAGTGGCCCA
ACGACCTGTATCTGCAGGACCGGAAGCTGGCCGGCATCCTGGTGGAACTGACCGGCAAAACAGGCGACGC
CGCCCAGATCGTGATCGGCGCTGGCATCAACATGGCCATGCGGCGGGTGGAAGAGAGCGTGGTCAACCAG
GGCTGGATCACCCTGCAGGAAGCCGGCATCAACCTGGACCGGAACACCCTGGCCGCCATGCTGATCAGAG
AGCTGAGAGCCGCCCTGGAACTGTTCGAGCAGGAAGGCCTGGCCCCCTACCTGAGCAGATGGGAGAAGCT
GGACAACTTCATCAACCGGCCCGTGAAACTGATCATCGGCGACAAAGAGATCTTCGGCATCAGCCGGGGC
ATCGACAAGCAGGGGGCCCTGCTCCTGGAACAGGACGGCATCATCAAGCCCTGGATGGGCGGCGAGATCA
GCCTGCGGAGCGCCGAGAAGTGATGACTCGAGTCTAGAGGGCCCGTTTAAACCCGCTGATCAGCCTCGAC
TGTGCCTTCTAGTTGCCAGCCATCTGTTGTTTGCCCCTCCCCCGTGCCTTCCTTGACCCTGGAAGGTGCC
ACTCCCACTGTCCTTTCCTAATAAAATGAGGAAATTGCATCGCATTGTCTGAGTAGGTGTCATTCTATTC
TGGGGGGTGGGGTGGGGCAGGACAGCAAGGGGGAGGATTGGGAAGACAATAGCAGGCATGCTGGGGATGC
GGTGGGCTCTATGGCTTCTGAGGCGGAAAGAACCAGCTGGGGCTCTAGGGGGTATCCCC
[124 nt withheld, positions 5099-5222]
C
[91 nt withheld, positions 5224-5314]
AGGGTGATGGTTCACGTACCTAGAAGTTCCTATTCCGAAGTTCCTATTCTCTAGAAAGTATAGGAACTTC
CTTGGCCAAAAAGCCTGAACTCACCGCGACGTCTGTCGAGAAGTTTCTGATCGAAAAGTTCGACAGCGTC
TCCGACCTGATGCAGCTCTCGGAGGGCGAAGAATCTCGTGCTTTCAGCTTCGATGTAGGAGGGCGTGGAT
ATGTCCTGCGGGTAAATAGCTGCGCCGATGGTTTCTACAAAGATCGTTATGTTTATCGGCACTTTGCATC
GGCCGCGCTCCCGATTCCGGAAGTGCTTGACATTGGGGAATTCAGCGAGAGCCTGACCTATTGCATCTCC
CGCCGTGCACAGGGTGTCACGTTGCAAGACCTGCCTGAAACCGAACTGCCCGCTGTTCTGCAGCCGGTCG
CGGAGGCCATGGATGCGATCGCTGCGGCCGATCTTAGCCAGACGAGCGGGTTCGGCCCATTCGGACCGCA
AGGAATCGGTCAATACACTACATGGCGTGATTTCATATGCGCGATTGCTGATCCCCATGTGTATCACTGG
CAAACTGTGATGGACGACACCGTCAGTGCGTCCGTCGCGCAGGCTCTCGATGAGCTGATGCTTTGGGCCG
AGGACTGCCCCGAAGTCCGGCACCTCGTGCACGCGGATTTCGGCTCCAACAATGTCCTGACGGACAATGG
CCGCATAACAGCGGTCATTGACTGGAGCGAGGCGATGTTCGGGGATTCCCAATACGAGGTCGCCAACATC
TTCTTCTGGAGGCCGTGGTTGGCTTGTATGGAGCAGCAGACGCGCTACTTCGAGCGGAGGCATCCGGAGC
TTGCAGGATCGCCGCGGCTCCGGGCGTATATGCTCCGCATTGGTCTTGACCAACTCTATCAGAGCTTGGT
TGACGGCAATTTCGATGATGCAGCTTGGGCGCAGGGTCGATGCGACGCAATCGTCCGATCCGGAGCCGGG
ACTGTCGGGCGTACACAAATCGCCCGCAGAAGCGCGGCCGTCTGGACCGATGGCTGTGTAGAAGTACTCG
CCGATAGTGGAAACCGACGCCCCAGCACTCGTCCGAGGGCAAAGGAATAGCACGTACTACGAGATTTCGA
TTCCACCGCCGCCTTCTATGAAAGGTTGGGCTTCGGAATCGTTTTCCGGGACGCCGGCTGGATGATCCTC
CAGCGCGGGGATCTCATGCTGGAGTTCTTCGCCCACCCCAACTTGTTTATTGCAGCTTATAATGGTTACA
AATAAAGCAATAGCATCACAAATTTCACAAATAAAGCATTTTTTTCACTGCATTCTAGTTGTGGTTTGTC
CAAACTCATCAATGTATCTTATCATGTCTGTATACCGTCGACCTCTAGCTAGAGCTTGGCGTAATCATGG
TCATAGCTGTTTCCTGTGTGAAATTGTTATCCGCTCACAATTCCACACAACATACGAGCCGGAAGCATAA
AGTGTAAAGCCTGGGGTGCCTAATGAGTGAGCTAACTCACATTAATTGCGTTGCGCTCACTGCCCGCTTT
CCAGTCGGGAAACCTGTCGTGCCAGCTGCATTAATGAATCGGCCAACGCGCGGGGAGAGGCGGTTTGCGT
ATTGGGCGCTCTTCCGCTTCCTCGCTCACTGACTCGCTGCGCTCGGTCGTTCGGCTGCGGCGAGCGGTAT
CAGCTCACTCAAAGGCGGTAATACGGTTATCCACAGAATCAGGGGATAACGCAGGAAAGAACATGTGAGC
AAAAGGCCAGCAAAAGGCCAGGAACCGTAAAAAGGCCGCGTTGCTGGCGTTTTTCCATAGGCTCCGCCCC
CCTGACGAGCATCACAAAAATCGACGCTCAAGTCAGAGGTGGCGAAACCCGACAGGACTATAAAGATACC
AGGCGTTTCCCCCTGGAAGCTCCCTCGTGCGCTCTCCTGTTCCGACCCTGCCGCTTACCGGATACCTGTC
CGCCTTTCTCCCTTCGGGAAGCGTGGCGCTTTCTCATAGCTCACGCTGTAGGTATCTCAGTTCGGTGTAG
GTCGTTCGCTCCAAGCTGGGCTGTGTGCACGAACCCCCCGTTCAGCCCGACCGCTGCGCCTTATCCGGTA
ACTATCGTCTTGAGTCCAACCCGGTAAGACACGACTTATCGCCACTGGCAGCAGCCACTGGTAACAGGAT
TAGCAGAGCGAGGTATGTAGGCGGTGCTACAGAGTTCTTGAAGTGGTGGCCTAACTACGGCTACACTAGA
AGAACAGTATTTGGTATCTGCGCTCTGCTGAAGCCAGTTACCTTCGGAAAAAGAGTTGGTAGCTCTTGAT
CCGGCAAACAAACCACCGCTGGTAGCGGTGGTTTTTTTGTTTGCAAGCAGCAGATTACGCGCAGAAAAAA
AGGATCTCAAGAAGATCCTTTGATCTTTTCTACGGGGTCTGACGCTCAGTGGAACGAAAACTCACGTTAA
GGGATTTTGGTCATGAGATTATCAAAAAGGATCTTCACCTAGATCCTTTTAAATTAAAAATGAAGTTTTA
AATCAATCTAAAGTATATATGAGTAAACTTGGTCTGACAGTTACCAATGCTTAATCAGTGAGGCACCTAT
CTCAGCGATCTGTCTATTTCGTTCATCCATAGTTGCCTGACTCCCCGTCGTGTAGATAACTACGATACGG
GAGGGCTTACCATCTGGCCCCAGTGCTGCAATGATACCGCGAGACCCACGCTCACCGGCTCCAGATTTAT
CAGCAATAAACCAGCCAGCCGGAAGGGCCGAGCGCAGAAGTGGTCCTGCAACTTTATCCGCCTCCATCCA
GTCTATTAATTGTTGCCGGGAAGCTAGAGTAAGTAGTTCGCCAGTTAATAGTTTGCGCAACGTTGTTGCC
ATTGCTACAGGCATCGTGGTGTCACGCTCGTCGTTTGGTATGGCTTCATTCAGCTCCGGTTCCCAACGAT
CAAGGCGAGTTACATGATCCCCCATGTTGTGCAAAAAAGCGGTTAGCTCCTTCGGTCCTCCGATCGTTGT
CAGAAGTAAGTTGGCCGCAGTGTTATCACTCATGGTTATGGCAGCACTGCATAATTCTCTTACTGTCATG
CCATCCGTAAGATGCTTTTCTGTGACTGGTGAGTACTCAACCAAGTCATTCTGAGAATAGTGTATGCGGC
GACCGAGTTGCTCTTGCCCGGCGTCAATACGGGATAATACCGCGCCACATAGCAGAACTTTAAAAGTGCT
CATCATTGGAAAACGTTCTTCGGGGCGAAAACTCTCAAGGATCTTACCGCTGTTGAGATCCAGTTCGATG
TAACCCACTCGTGCACCCAACTGATCTTCAGCATCTTTTACTTTCACCAGCGTTTCTGGGTGAGCAAAAA
CAGGAAGGCAAAATGCCGCAAAAAAGGGAATAAGGGCGACACGGAAATGTTGAATACTCATACTCTTCCT
TTTTCAATATTATTGAAGCATTTATCAGGGTTATTGTCTCATGAGCGGATACATATTTGAATGTATTTAG
AAAAATAAACAAATAGGGGTTCCGCGCACATTTCCCCGAAAAGTGCCACCTGACGTCGACGGATCGGGAG
ATCTCCCGATCCCCTATGGTGCACTCTCAGTACAATCTGCTCTGATGCCGCATAGTTAAGCCAGTATCTG
CTCCCTGCTTGTGTGTTGGAGGTCGCTGAGTAGTGCGCGAGCAAAATTTAAGCTACAACAAGGCAAGGCT
TGACCGACAATTGCATGAAGAATCTGCTTAGGGTTAGGCGTTTTGCGCTGCTTCGCGATGTACGGGCCAG
ATATACGCGTT
